Addgene plasmid #204545: pMRX-IRES-puro-3xFLAG
Purpose: Expresses 3xFLAG tag in mammalian cells
Depositing lab: Masaaki Komatsu. Depositing organization: Juntendo University. Publication: Integrated proteomics identifies p62-dependent selective autophagy of the supramolecular vault complex. Kurusu R, Fujimoto Y, Morishita H, Noshiro D, Takada S, Yamano K, Tanaka H, Arai R, Kageyama S, Funakoshi T, Komatsu-Hirota S, Taka H, Kazuno S, Miura Y, Koike M, Wakai T, Waguri S, Noda NN, Komatsu M. Dev Cell. 2023 May 9:S1534-5807(23)00191-0. doi: 10.1016/j.devcel.2023.04.015. PubMed 37192622.
Backbone
  Vector backbone: pMRX-IRES-puro
  Vector type: Mammalian Expression, Retroviral
Growth in bacteria
  Bacterial resistance: Ampicillin, 100 μg/mL
  Growth temperature: 37°C
  Growth strain: NEB Stable
  Copy number: High Copy
Gene/Insert
  Gene/Insert name: 3xFlag
  Species: Synthetic
  Mutation: None
  Cloning method: Ligation Independent Cloning
Terms and licenses: Academic/Nonprofit Terms; Industry Terms: Not Available to Industry
How to cite: pMRX-IRES-puro-3xFLAG was a gift from Masaaki Komatsu (Addgene plasmid # 204545 ; http://n2t.net/addgene:204545 ; RRID:Addgene_204545)
