[The description below was written by a language model from this plasmid's Addgene catalogue record and pLannotate feature annotations shown in this document.]
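Description:
pMRX-IRES-puro-3xFLAG is a 6.2 kb Moloney murine leukemia virus (MMLV)-based retroviral vector for mammalian expression, built on the pMRX-IRES-puro backbone. In bacteria it is maintained through a high-copy ColE1/pUC-type origin and selected with ampicillin via the β-lactamase gene and its native promoter. A short lacI fragment near the origin appears to be a backbone remnant with no functional role.

The viral cassette begins with a hybrid 5' element in which the human CMV immediate-early enhancer is joined to a partial MMLV LTR (annotated by the software as a ΔU3 LTR fragment). This arrangement typically drives strong transcription of the viral genome in packaging cells. It is followed by the MMLV Ψ packaging signal, a truncated gag segment lacking its start codon that extends the packaging region, and a pol-derived region carrying the splice acceptor. Downstream lies the synthetic insert, three tandem FLAG epitopes ending in an enterokinase cleavage site, introduced by ligation-independent cloning. An EMCV IRES then allows the puromycin N-acetyltransferase gene to be translated from the same transcript, so puromycin resistance is linked to expression of the upstream reading frame. A full MMLV LTR closes the provirus.

Because gag, pol and env functions are absent, particle production depends on packaging components supplied in trans. Transduced cells can then be selected with puromycin to obtain stable populations. The stated purpose is expression of the 3xFLAG tag alone in mammalian cells. That makes it a plausible tag-only control for FLAG-fusion experiments or a parent for FLAG-tagged constructs, although the record does not spell out these uses.
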