Features (pLannotate 1.2.2; 13 found; start..end, strand, type, name):
    173..552     +  enhancer       CMV enhancer: human cytomegalovirus immediate early enhancer
    553..848     +  LTR            3' LTR (ΔU3) (fragment): self-inactivating 3' long terminal repeat (LTR) from Moloney murine leukemia virus
    911..1268    +  misc_feature   MMLV Ψ: packaging signal of Moloney murine leukemia virus (MMLV)
   1333..1749    +  CDS            gag (truncated): truncated Moloney murine leukemia virus (MMLV) gag gene lacking the start codon
   1759..2133    +  misc_feature   pol region: Moloney murine leukemia virus (MMLV) pol region containing the splice acceptor site
   2166..2231    +  CDS            3xFLAG: three tandem FLAG® epitope tags, followed by an enterokinase cleavage site
   2399..2861    +  misc_feature   IRES: internal ribosome entry site (IRES) of the encephalomyocarditis virus (EMCV)
   2875..3474    +  CDS            PuroR: puromycin N-acetyltransferase; pac from Streptomyces alboniger; confers resistance to puromycin
   3576..4167    +  LTR            LTR: long terminal repeat from Moloney murine leukemia virus
   4233..4285    -  CDS            lacI (fragment): lac repressor; lacI; The lac repressor binds to the lac operator to inhibit transcription in E. coli. This inhibition can be relieved by adding lactose or isopropyl-β-D-thiogalactopyranoside (IPTG).
   4468..5056    -  rep_origin     ori: high-copy-number ColE1/pMB1/pBR322/pUC origin of replication
   5220..6080    -  CDS            AmpR: β-lactamase; bla; confers resistance to ampicillin, carbenicillin, and related antibiotics
   6081..6185    -  promoter       AmpR promoter: bla
>Addgene plasmid #204545 | pMRX-IRES-puro-3xFLAG | addgene full sequence | sequence record 405564 | Addgene NGS Result
AGTGCCACCTGACGTCTAAGAAACCATTATTATCATGACATTAACCTATAAAAATAGGCGTATCACGAGG
CCCTTTCGTCTTCACTCGAGGAGCTTGGCCCATTGCATACGTTGTATCCATATCATAATATGTACATTTA
TATTGGCTCATGTCCAACATTACCGCCATGTTGACATTGATTATTGACTAGTTATTAATAGTAATCAATT
ACGGGGTCATTAGTTCATAGCCCATATATGGAGTTCCGCGTTACATAACTTACGGTAAATGGCCCGCCTG
GCTGACCGCCCAACGACCCCCGCCCATTGACGTCAATAATGACGTATGTTCCCATAGTAACGCCAATAGG
GACTTTCCATTGACGTCAATGGGTGGAGTATTTACGGTAAACTGCCCACTTGGCAGTACATCAAGTGTAT
CATATGCCAAGTACGCCCCCTATTGACGTCAATGACGGTAAATGGCCCGCCTGGCATTATGCCCAGTACA
TGACCTTATGGGACTTTCCTACTTGGCAGTACATCTACGTATTAGTCATCGCTATTACCATGCTAGAGAA
CCATCAGATGTTTCCAGGGTGCCCCAAGGACCTGAAATGACCCTGTGCCTTATTTGAACTAACCAATCAG
TTCGCTTCTCGCTTCTGTTCGCGCGCTTCTGCTCCCCGAGCTCAATAAAAGAGCCCACAACCCCTCACTC
GGCGCGCCAGTCCTCCGATTGACTGAGTCGCCCGGGTACCCGTGTATCCAATAAACCCTCTTGCAGTTGC
ATCCGACTTGTGGTCTCGCTGTTCCTTGGGAGGGTCTCCTCTGAGTGATTGACTACCCGTCAGCGGGGGT
CTTTCATTTGGGGGCTCGTCCGGGATCGGGAGACCCCTGCCCAGGGACCACCGACCCACCACCGGGAGGT
AAGCTGGCCAGCAACTTATCTGTGTCTGTCCGATTGTCTAGTGTCTATGACTGATTTTATGCGCCTGCGT
CGGTACTAGTTAGCTAACTAGCTCTGTATCTGGCGGACCCGTGGTGGAACTGACGAGTTCGGAACACCCG
GCCGCAACCCTGGGAGACGTCCCAGGGACTTCGGGGGCCGTTTTTGTGGCCCGACCTGAGTCCAAAAATC
CCGATCGTTTTGGACTCTTTGGTGCACCCCCCTTAGAGGAGGGATATGTGGTTCTGGTAGGAGACGAGAA
CCTAAAACAGTTCCCGCCTCCGTCTGAATTTTTGCTTTCGGTTTGGGACCGAAGCCGCGCCGCGCGTCTT
GTCTGCTGCAGCATCGTTCTGTGTTGTCTCTGTCTGACTGTGTTTCTGTATTTGTCTGAAAATATGGGCC
CGGGCCAGACTGTTACCACTCCCTTAAGTTTGACCTTAGGTCACTGGAAAGATGTCGAGCGGATCGCTCA
CAACCAGTCGGTAGATGTCAAGAAGAGACGTTGGGTTACCTTCTGCTCTGCAGAATGGCCAACCTTTAAC
GTCGGATGGCCGCGAGACGGCACCTTTAACCGAGACCTCATCACCCAGGTTAAGATCAAGGTCTTTTCAC
CTGGCCCGCATGGACACCCAGACCAGGTCCCCTACATCGTGACCTGGGAAGCCTTGGCTTTTGACCCCCC
TCCCTGGGTCAAGCCCTTTGTACACCCTAAGCCTCCGCCTCCTCTTCCTCCATCCGCCCCGTCTCTCCCC
CTTGAACCTCCTCGTTCGACCCCGCCTCGATCCTCCCTTTATCCAGCCCTCACTCCTTCTCTAGGCGCCC
CCATATGGCCATATGAGATCTTATATGGGGCACCCCCGCCCCTTGTAAACTTCCCTGACCCTGACATGAC
AAGAGTTACTAACAGCCCCTCTCTCCAAGCTCACTTACAGGCTCTCTACTTAGTCCAGCACGAAGTCTGG
AGACCTCTGGCGGCAGCCTACCAAGAACAACTGGACCGACCGGTGGTACCTCACCCTTACCGAGTCGGCG
ACACAGTGTGGGTCCGCCGACACCAGACTAAGAACCTAGAACCTCGCTGGAAAGGACCTTACACAGTCCT
GCTGACCACCCCCACCGCCCTCAAAGTAGACGGCATCGCAGCTTGGATACACGCCGCCCACGTGAAGGCT
GCCGACCCCGGGGGTGGACCATCCTCTAGACTGCCGGATCCCAGTGTGGTGGTACGGGAATTATGGACTA
CAAAGACCATGACGGTGATTATAAAGATCATGACATCGATTACAAGGATGACGATGACAAGGAATTCGGA
TCTTGAAATTCCTGCAGGCCTCGAGGGCCGGCGCGCCGCGGCCGCTACGTAAATTCCGCCCCCCCCCCTA
ACGTTACTGGCCGAAGCCGCTTGGAATAAGGCCGGTGTGCGTTTGTCTATATGTTATTTTCCACCATATT
GCCGTCTTTTGGCAATGTGAGGGCCCGGAAACCTGGCCCTGTCTTCTTGACGAGCATTCCTAGGGGTCTT
TCCCCTCTCGCCAAAGGAATGCAAGGTCTGTTGAATGTCGTGAAGGAAGCAGTTCCTCTGGAAGCTTCTT
GAAGACAAACAACGTCTGTAGCGACCCTTTGCAGGCAGCGGAACCCCCCACCTGGCGACAGGTGCCTCTG
CGGCCAAAAGCCACGTGTATAAGATACACCTGCAAAGGCGGCACAACCCCAGTGCCACGTTGTGAGTTGG
ATAGTTGTGGAAAGAGTCAAATGGCTCTCCTCAAGCGTATTCAACAAGGGGCTGAAGGATGCCCAGAAGG
TACCCCATTGTATGGGATCTGATCTGGGGCCTCGGTGCACATGCTTTACATGTGTTTAGTCGAGGTTAAA
AAAACGTCTAGGCCCCCCGAACCACGGGGACGTGGTTTTCCTTTGAAAAACACGATGATAATATGGCCAC
AACCATGACCGAGTACAAGCCCACGGTGCGCCTCGCCACCCGCGACGACGTCCCCCGGGCCGTACGCACC
CTCGCCGCCGCGTTCGCCGACTACCCCGCCACGCGCCACACCGTCGACCCGGACCGCCACATCGAGCGGG
TCACCGAGCTGCAAGAACTCTTCCTCACGCGCGTCGGGCTCGACATCGGCAAGGTGTGGGTCGCGGACGA
CGGCGCCGCGGTGGCGGTCTGGACCACGCCGGAGAGCGTCGAAGCGGGGGCGGTGTTCGCCGAGATCGGC
CCGCGCATGGCCGAGTTGAGCGGTTCCCGGCTGGCCGCGCAGCAACAGATGGAAGGCCTCCTGGCGCCGC
ACCGGCCCAAGGAGCCCGCGTGGTTCCTGGCCACCGTCGGCGTCTCGCCCGACCACCAGGGCAAGGGTCT
GGGCAGCGCCGTCGTGCTCCCCGGAGTGGAGGCGGCCGAGCGCGCCGGGGTGCCCGCCTTCCTGGAGACC
TCCGCGCCCCGCAACCTCCCCTTCTACGAGCGGCTCGGCTTCACCGTCACCGCCGACGTCGAGGTGCCCG
AAGGACCGCGCACCTGGTGCATGACCCGCAAGCCCGGTGCCTGACGCCCGCCCCACGACCCGCAGCGCCC
GACCGAAAGGAGCGCACGACCCCATGGCTCGACGATAAAATAAAAGATTTTATTTAGTCTCCAGAAAAAG
GGGGGAATGAAAGACCCCACCTGTAGGTTTGGCAAGCTAGCTTAAGTAACGCCATTTTGCAAGGCATGGA
AAAATACATAACTGAGAATAGAGAAGTTCAGATCAAGGTCAGGAACAGATGGAACAGCTGAATATGGGCC
AAACAGGATATCTGTGGTAAGCAGTTCCTGCCCCGGCTCAGGGCCAAGAACAGATGGAACAGCTGAATAT
GGGCCAAACAGGATATCTGTGGTAAGCAGTTCCTGCCCCGGCTCAGGGCCAAGAACAGATAGTCCCCAGA
TGCGGTCCAGCCCTCAGCAGTTTCTAGAGAACCATCAGATGTTTCCAGGGTGCCCCAAGGACCTGAAATG
ACCCTGTGCCTTATTTGAACTAACCAATCAGTTCGCTTCTCGCTTCTGTTCGCGCGCTTCTGCTCCCCGA
GCTCAATAAAAGAGCCCACAACCCCTCACTCGGGGCGCCAGTCCTCCGATTGACTGAGTCGCCCGGGTAC
CCGTGTATCCAATAAACCCTCTTGCAGTTGCATCCGACTTGTGGTCTCGCTGTTCCTTGGGAGGGTCTCC
TCTGAGTGATTGACTACCCGTCAGCGGGGGTCTTTCACATGCAGCATGTATCAAAATTAATTTGGTTTTT
TTTCTTAAGTATTTACATTAAATGGCCATAGTTGCATTAATGAATCGGCCAACGCGCGGGGAGAGGCGGT
TTGCGTATTGGGCGCTCTTCCGCTTCCTCGCTCACTGACTCGCTGCGCTCGGTCGTTCGGCTGCGGCGAG
CGGTATCAGCTCACTCAAAGGCGGTAATACGGTTATCCACAGAATCAGGGGATAACGCAGGAAAGAACAT
GTGAGCAAAAGGCCAGCAAAAGGCCAGGAACCGTAAAAAGGCCGCGTTGCTGGCGTTTTTCCATAGGCTC
CGCCCCCCTGACGAGCATCACAAAAATCGACGCTCAAGTCAGAGGTGGCGAAACCCGACAGGACTATAAA
GATACCAGGCGTTTCCCCCTGGAAGCTCCCTCGTGCGCTCTCCTGTTCCGACCCTGCCGCTTACCGGATA
CCTGTCCGCCTTTCTCCCTTCGGGAAGCGTGGCGCTTTCTCATAGCTCACGCTGTAGGTATCTCAGTTCG
GTGTAGGTCGTTCGCTCCAAGCTGGGCTGTGTGCACGAACCCCCCGTTCAGCCCGACCGCTGCGCCTTAT
CCGGTAACTATCGTCTTGAGTCCAACCCGGTAAGACACGACTTATCGCCACTGGCAGCAGCCACTGGTAA
CAGGATTAGCAGAGCGAGGTATGTAGGCGGTGCTACAGAGTTCTTGAAGTGGTGGCCTAACTACGGCTAC
ACTAGAAGAACAGTATTTGGTATCTGCGCTCTGCTGAAGCCAGTTACCTTCGGAAAAAGAGTTGGTAGCT
CTTGATCCGGCAAACAAACCACCGCTGGTAGCGGTGGTTTTTTTGTTTGCAAGCAGCAGATTACGCGCAG
AAAAAAAGGATCTCAAGAAGATCCTTTGATCTTTTCTACGGGGTCTGACGCTCAGTGGAACGAAAACTCA
CGTTAAGGGATTTTGGTCATGAGATTATCAAAAAGGATCTTCACCTAGATCCTTTTGCGGCCGGCCGCAA
ATCAATCTAAAGTATATATGAGTAAACTTGGTCTGACAGTTACCAATGCTTAATCAGTGAGGCACCTATC
TCAGCGATCTGTCTATTTCGTTCATCCATAGTTGCCTGACTCCCCGTCGTGTAGATAACTACGATACGGG
AGGGCTTACCATCTGGCCCCAGTGCTGCAATGATACCGCGAGACCCACGCTCACCGGCTCCAGATTTATC
AGCAATAAACCAGCCAGCCGGAAGGGCCGAGCGCAGAAGTGGTCCTGCAACTTTATCCGCCTCCATCCAG
TCTATTAATTGTTGCCGGGAAGCTAGAGTAAGTAGTTCGCCAGTTAATAGTTTGCGCAACGTTGTTGCCA
TTGCTACAGGCATCGTGGTGTCACGCTCGTCGTTTGGTATGGCTTCATTCAGCTCCGGTTCCCAACGATC
AAGGCGAGTTACATGATCCCCCATGTTGTGCAAAAAAGCGGTTAGCTCCTTCGGTCCTCCGATCGTTGTC
AGAAGTAAGTTGGCCGCAGTGTTATCACTCATGGTTATGGCAGCACTGCATAATTCTCTTACTGTCATGC
CATCCGTAAGATGCTTTTCTGTGACTGGTGAGTACTCAACCAAGTCATTCTGAGAATAGTGTATGCGGCG
ACCGAGTTGCTCTTGCCCGGCGTCAACACGGGATAATACCGCGCCACATAGCAGAACTTTAAAAGTGCTC
ATCATTGGAAAACGTTCTTCGGGGCGAAAACTCTCAAGGATCTTACCGCTGTTGAGATCCAGTTCGATGT
AACCCACTCGTGCACCCAACTGATCTTCAGCATCTTTTACTTTCACCAGCGTTTCTGGGTGAGCAAAAAC
AGGAAGGCAAAATGCCGCAAAAAAGGGAATAAGGGCGACACGGAAATGTTGAATACTCATACTCTTCCTT
TTTCAATATTATTGAAGCATTTATCAGGGTTATTGTCTCATGAGCGGATACATATTTGAATGTATTTAGA
AAAATAAACAAATAGGGGTTCCGCGCACATTTCCCCGAAA
