>Addgene plasmid #204545 | pMRX-IRES-puro-3xFLAG | depositor partial sequence | sequence record 397096 | pMRX-IRES-puro-3xFLAG sequence 84 bps
ATGGACTACAAAGACCATGACGGTGATTATAAAGATCATGACATCGATTACAAGGATGACGATGACAAGG
AATTCGGATCTTGA
